Addgene plasmid #91667: pPN021
Purpose: Express sgRNA targeting human SHANK3
Depositing lab: Lindy Barrett. Publication: A Scaled Framework for CRISPR Editing of Human Pluripotent Stem Cells to Study Psychiatric Disease. Hazelbaker DZ, Beccard A, Bara AM, Dabkowski N, Messana A, Mazzucato P, Lam D, Manning D, Eggan K, Barrett LE. Stem Cell Reports. 2017 Oct 10;9(4):1315-1327. doi: 10.1016/j.stemcr.2017.09.006. PubMed 29020615.
Backbone
  Vector backbone: pUC19-U6 promoter
  Vector type: CRISPR
Growth in bacteria
  Bacterial resistance: Ampicillin, 100 μg/mL
  Growth temperature: 37°C
  Growth strain: DH5alpha
  Copy number: High Copy
Gene/Insert
  Gene/Insert name: SHANK3 (alt name: NM_033517.1)
  gRNA/shRNA sequence: CTTGGCGGCCCACACGGGCG
  Species: H. sapiens (human)
  Insert size (bp): 21
  Entrez Gene: SHANK3 (a.k.a. DEL22q13.3, PROSAP2, PSAP2, SCZD15, SPANK-2)
  Promoter: U6
  Cloning method: Restriction Enzyme; 5′ cloning site BbsI (destroyed during cloning); 3′ cloning site BbsI (destroyed during cloning)
  Sequencing primers: 5′ M13F (-21)
Terms and licenses: Academic/Nonprofit Terms; Industry Terms: Not Available to Industry
How to cite: pPN021 was a gift from Lindy Barrett (Addgene plasmid # 91667 ; http://n2t.net/addgene:91667 ; RRID:Addgene_91667)
