[The description below was written by a language model from this plasmid's Addgene catalogue record and pLannotate feature annotations shown in this document.]
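Description:
pPN021 is a small (about 3.0 kb) CRISPR guide RNA expression plasmid built on a pUC19 backbone into which a human U6 promoter cassette has been placed. It is propagated in E. coli as a high-copy plasmid through the ColE1/pUC-type origin of replication and is selected with ampicillin via the β-lactamase (AmpR) gene and its native promoter. The remaining annotated elements are remnants of the pUC19 parent and play no role in the function of the guide cassette. They include the lac promoter, operator and CAP binding site, as well as fragments of lacZα, lacI, rop, bom and the multiple cloning site.

The payload is a single guide RNA directed against human SHANK3. A roughly 20-nucleotide targeting spacer was inserted between two BbsI sites, which were destroyed during cloning. This places the spacer directly downstream of the RNA polymerase III U6 promoter and directly upstream of the Streptococcus pyogenes Cas9 guide RNA scaffold. Transcription from U6 in human cells therefore yields a complete chimeric sgRNA that can direct SpCas9 to the SHANK3 locus.

The plasmid carries no Cas9 gene, mammalian selection marker or reporter, so the nuclease must be supplied separately, for example from a co-delivered plasmid. The record links the construct to a scaled workflow for CRISPR editing of human pluripotent stem cells to study genes implicated in psychiatric disease. SHANK3 is one such gene, as reflected in its recorded aliases, which relate to 22q13.3 deletion and schizophrenia.
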