Features (pLannotate 1.2.2; 13 found; start..end, strand, type, name):
      1..241     +  promoter       U6 promoter: RNA polymerase III promoter for human U6 snRNA
    271..346     +  misc_RNA       gRNA scaffold: guide RNA scaffold for the Streptococcus pyogenes CRISPR/Cas9 system
    395..411     -  protein_bind   lac operator: The lac repressor binds to the lac operator to inhibit transcription in E. coli. This inhibition can be relieved by adding lactose or isopropyl-β-D-thiogalactopyranoside (IPTG). lac repressor encoded by lacI
    419..449     -  promoter       lac promoter: promoter for the E. coli lac operon
    464..485     -  protein_bind   CAP binding site: CAP binding activates transcription in the presence of cAMP. E. coli catabolite activator protein
    498..590     -  CDS            lacI (fragment): lac repressor; lacI; The lac repressor binds to the lac operator to inhibit transcription in E. coli. This inhibition can be relieved by adding lactose or isopropyl-β-D-thiogalactopyranoside (IPTG).
    773..1361    -  rep_origin     ori: high-copy-number ColE1/pMB1/pBR322/pUC origin of replication
   1532..2392    -  CDS            AmpR: β-lactamase; bla; confers resistance to ampicillin, carbenicillin, and related antibiotics
   2393..2497    -  promoter       AmpR promoter: bla
   2592..2627    +  CDS            rop (fragment): Rop protein, which maintains plasmids at low copy number; rop
   2729..2828    +  misc_feature   bom (fragment): basis of mobility region from pBR322
   2834..2991    -  CDS            lacZα (fragment): LacZα fragment of β-galactosidase; lacZ fragment
   2988..3014    +  misc_feature   MCS (fragment): pUC18/19 multiple cloning site
>Addgene plasmid #91667 | pPN021 | addgene full sequence | sequence record 180472 | Addgene NGS Result
GAGGGCCTATTTCCCATGATTCCTTCATATTTGCATATACGATACAAGGCTGTTAGAGAGATAATTGGAA
TTAATTTGACTGTAAACACAAAGATATTAGTACAAAATACGTGACGTAGAAAGTAATAATTTCTTGGGTA
GTTTGCAGTTTTAAAATTATGTTTTAAAATGGACTATCATATGCTTACCGTAACTTGAAAGTATTTCGAT
TTCTTGGCTTTATATATCTTGTGGAAAGGACGAAACACCGCTTGGCGGCCCACACGGGCGGTTTTAGAGC
TAGAAATAGCAAGTTAAAATAAGGCTAGTCCGTTATCAACTTGAAAAAGTGGCACCGAGTCGGTGCTTTT
TTAAGCTTGGCGTAATCATGGTCATAGCTGTTTCCTGTGTGAAATTGTTATCCGCTCACAATTCCACACA
ACATACGAGCCGGAAGCATAAAGTGTAAAGCCTGGGGTGCCTAATGAGTGAGCTAACTCACATTAATTGC
GTTGCGCTCACTGCCCGCTTTCCAGTCGGGAAACCTGTCGTGCCAGCTGCATTAATGAATCGGCCAACGC
GCGGGGAGAGGCGGTTTGCGTATTGGGCGCTCTTCCGCTTCCTCGCTCACTGACTCGCTGCGCTCGGTCG
TTCGGCTGCGGCGAGCGGTATCAGCTCACTCAAAGGCGGTAATACGGTTATCCACAGAATCAGGGGATAA
CGCAGGAAAGAACATGTGAGCAAAAGGCCAGCAAAAGGCCAGGAACCGTAAAAAGGCCGCGTTGCTGGCG
TTTTTCCATAGGCTCCGCCCCCCTGACGAGCATCACAAAAATCGACGCTCAAGTCAGAGGTGGCGAAACC
CGACAGGACTATAAAGATACCAGGCGTTTCCCCCTGGAAGCTCCCTCGTGCGCTCTCCTGTTCCGACCCT
GCCGCTTACCGGATACCTGTCCGCCTTTCTCCCTTCGGGAAGCGTGGCGCTTTCTCATAGCTCACGCTGT
AGGTATCTCAGTTCGGTGTAGGTCGTTCGCTCCAAGCTGGGCTGTGTGCACGAACCCCCCGTTCAGCCCG
ACCGCTGCGCCTTATCCGGTAACTATCGTCTTGAGTCCAACCCGGTAAGACACGACTTATCGCCACTGGC
AGCAGCCACTGGTAACAGGATTAGCAGAGCGAGGTATGTAGGCGGTGCTACAGAGTTCTTGAAGTGGTGG
CCTAACTACGGCTACACTAGAAGAACAGTATTTGGTATCTGCGCTCTGCTGAAGCCAGTTACCTTCGGAA
AAAGAGTTGGTAGCTCTTGATCCGGCAAACAAACCACCGCTGGTAGCGGTGGTTTTTTTGTTTGCAAGCA
GCAGATTACGCGCAGAAAAAAAGGATCTCAAGAAGATCCTTTGATCTTTTCTACGGGGTCTGACGCTCAG
TGGAACGAAAACTCACGTTAAGGGATTTTGGTCATGAGATTATCAAAAAGGATCTTCACCTAGATCCTTT
TAAATTAAAAATGAAGTTTTAAATCAATCTAAAGTATATATGAGTAAACTTGGTCTGACAGTTACCAATG
CTTAATCAGTGAGGCACCTATCTCAGCGATCTGTCTATTTCGTTCATCCATAGTTGCCTGACTCCCCGTC
GTGTAGATAACTACGATACGGGAGGGCTTACCATCTGGCCCCAGTGCTGCAATGATACCGCGAGACCCAC
GCTCACCGGCTCCAGATTTATCAGCAATAAACCAGCCAGCCGGAAGGGCCGAGCGCAGAAGTGGTCCTGC
AACTTTATCCGCCTCCATCCAGTCTATTAATTGTTGCCGGGAAGCTAGAGTAAGTAGTTCGCCAGTTAAT
AGTTTGCGCAACGTTGTTGCCATTGCTACAGGCATCGTGGTGTCACGCTCGTCGTTTGGTATGGCTTCAT
TCAGCTCCGGTTCCCAACGATCAAGGCGAGTTACATGATCCCCCATGTTGTGCAAAAAAGCGGTTAGCTC
CTTCGGTCCTCCGATCGTTGTCAGAAGTAAGTTGGCCGCAGTGTTATCACTCATGGTTATGGCAGCACTG
CATAATTCTCTTACTGTCATGCCATCCGTAAGATGCTTTTCTGTGACTGGTGAGTACTCAACCAAGTCAT
TCTGAGAATAGTGTATGCGGCGACCGAGTTGCTCTTGCCCGGCGTCAATACGGGATAATACCGCGCCACA
TAGCAGAACTTTAAAAGTGCTCATCATTGGAAAACGTTCTTCGGGGCGAAAACTCTCAAGGATCTTACCG
CTGTTGAGATCCAGTTCGATGTAACCCACTCGTGCACCCAACTGATCTTCAGCATCTTTTACTTTCACCA
GCGTTTCTGGGTGAGCAAAAACAGGAAGGCAAAATGCCGCAAAAAAGGGAATAAGGGCGACACGGAAATG
TTGAATACTCATACTCTTCCTTTTTCAATATTATTGAAGCATTTATCAGGGTTATTGTCTCATGAGCGGA
TACATATTTGAATGTATTTAGAAAAATAAACAAATAGGGGTTCCGCGCACATTTCCCCGAAAAGTGCCAC
CTGACGTCTAAGAAACCATTATTATCATGACATTAACCTATAAAAATAGGCGTATCACGAGGCCCTTTCG
TCTCGCGCGTTTCGGTGATGACGGTGAAAACCTCTGACACATGCAGCTCCCGGAGACGGTCACAGCTTGT
CTGTAAGCGGATGCCGGGAGCAGACAAGCCCGTCAGGGCGCGTCAGCGGGTGTTGGCGGGTGTCGGGGCT
GGCTTAACTATGCGGCATCAGAGCAGATTGTACTGAGAGTGCACCATATGCGGTGTGAAATACCGCACAG
ATGCGTAAGGAGAAAATACCGCATCAGGCGCCATTCGCCATTCAGGCTGCGCAACTGTTGGGAAGGGCGA
TCGGTGCGGGCCTCTTCGCTATTACGCCAGCTGGCGAAAGGGGGATGTGCTGCAAGGCGATTAAGTTGGG
TAACGCCAGGGTTTTCCCAGTCACGACGTTGTAAAACGACGGCCAGTGAATTCGAGCTCGGTACCCGGGG
ATCCGTTAATTAA
